Addgene plasmid #221256: pMSCV-FKBP-MAVS(pLxIS)
Purpose: Expression of MAVS pLxIS (393-441) in mammalian cells by retroviral transduction
Depositing lab: Jonathan Kagan. Depositing organization: Boston Children's Hospital. Publication: pLxIS-containing domains are biochemically flexible regulators of interferons and metabolism. Landau LM, Chaudhary N, Tien YC, Rogozinska M, Joshi S, Yao C, Crowley J, Hullahalli K, Campbell IW, Waldor MK, Haigis M, Kagan JC. Mol Cell. 2024 Jul 11;84(13):2436-2454.e10. doi: 10.1016/j.molcel.2024.05.030. Epub 2024 Jun 25. PubMed 38925114.
Backbone
  Vector backbone: pMSCV-IRES-GFP
  Vector type: Retroviral
Growth in bacteria
  Bacterial resistance: Ampicillin, 100 μg/mL
  Growth temperature: 37°C
  Growth strain: NEB Stable
  Copy number: High Copy
Gene/Insert
  Gene/Insert name: MAVS pLxIS (393-441)
  Species: M. musculus (mouse)
  Entrez Gene: Mavs (a.k.a. D430028G21Rik, IPS-1, Visa, cardif)
  Tag / fusion protein: FLAG-4xFKBP (N terminal on insert)
  Cloning method: Restriction Enzyme; 5′ cloning site BglII (not destroyed); 3′ cloning site NotI (not destroyed)
Terms and licenses: Academic/Nonprofit Terms; Industry Terms: Not Available to Industry
How to cite: pMSCV-FKBP-MAVS(pLxIS) was a gift from Jonathan Kagan (Addgene plasmid # 221256 ; http://n2t.net/addgene:221256 ; RRID:Addgene_221256)
