[The description below was written by a language model from this plasmid's Addgene catalogue record and pLannotate feature annotations shown in this document.]
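Description:
pMSCV-FKBP-MAVS(pLxIS) is a gammaretroviral expression vector built on the pMSCV-IRES-GFP backbone, intended for delivering a fusion protein into mammalian cells by retroviral transduction. It is propagated in E. coli through a high-copy ColE1/pUC-type origin with ampicillin selection (AmpR under its bla promoter). The bacterial portion also carries several non-functional remnants of earlier cloning vectors, including fragments of lacI, lacZα, rop, bom and the tetracycline resistance gene. The viral portion consists of murine embryonic stem cell virus 5′ and 3′ LTRs, the MESV Ψ packaging signal and a truncated gag region lacking its start codon. Together these allow the transcript to be packaged into particles when gag-pol and envelope functions are supplied in trans. After integration, the 5′ LTR serves as the promoter for the payload, as no separate internal promoter is annotated.

The insert, cloned between BglII and NotI sites, encodes residues 393–441 of mouse MAVS, the segment containing the pLxIS motif. It is fused at its N terminus to a FLAG epitope followed by four tandem FKBP domains. The automated annotation explicitly labels only two of the FKBP repeats (one matched to a fungal homologue), but the spacing between the FLAG tag and the MAVS fragment is consistent with the four copies listed in the catalogue entry. FKBP repeats are generally used for ligand-induced oligomerisation, which would permit controlled clustering of the pLxIS domain, though the record does not state which FKBP variant or ligand is involved. Downstream, an EMCV IRES drives EGFP from the same transcript, marking transduced cells for identification or sorting. The associated work concerns pLxIS-containing domains as regulators of interferon responses and metabolism.
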