Features (pLannotate 1.2.2; 23 found; start..end, strand, type, name):
     19..39      +  CDS            FLAG (fragment): FLAG® epitope tag, followed by an enterokinase cleavage site
    742..1026    +  CDS            FPR2 (fragment): FKBP2_CRYNB - Protein inferred from homology: Swiss-Prot protein existence level 3. PPIases accelerate the folding of proteins. It catalyzes the cis-trans isomerization of proline imidic peptide bonds in oligopeptides (By similarity). From Cryptococcus neoformans var. neoformans serotype D (strain B-3501A) (Filobasidiella neoformans).
   1021..1341    +  CDS            FKBP1A: FKB1A_HUMAN - Also known as FKBP1, FKBP12. Experimental evidence at protein level: Swiss-Prot protein existence level 1. Keeps in an inactive conformation TGFBR1, the TGF-beta type I serine/threonine kinase receptor, preventing TGF-beta receptor activation in absence of ligand. Recruits SMAD7 to ACVR1B which prevents the association of SMAD2 and SMAD3 with the activin receptor complex, thereby blocking the activin signal. May modulate the RYR1 calcium channel activity. PPIases accelerate the folding of proteins. It catalyzes the cis-trans isomerization of proline imidic peptide bonds in oligop
   1351..1506    +  CDS            Mavs (fragment): MAVS_MOUSE - Also known as Ips1 From Mus musculus (Mouse).
   1529..1562    -  misc_feature   MCS (fragment): pBluescript multiple cloning site
   1664..2126    +  misc_feature   IRES: internal ribosome entry site (IRES) of the encephalomyocarditis virus (EMCV)
   2140..2859    +  CDS            EGFP: the original enhanced GFP (Yang et al., 1996) mammalian codon-optimized
   2921..3435    +  LTR            3' LTR: 3' long terminal repeat from murine embryonic stem cell virus
   3597..3613    -  protein_bind   lac operator: The lac repressor binds to the lac operator to inhibit transcription in E. coli. This inhibition can be relieved by adding lactose or isopropyl-β-D-thiogalactopyranoside (IPTG). lac repressor encoded by lacI
   3621..3651    -  promoter       lac promoter: promoter for the E. coli lac operon
   3666..3687    -  protein_bind   CAP binding site: CAP binding activates transcription in the presence of cAMP. E. coli catabolite activator protein
   3700..3792    -  CDS            lacI (fragment): lac repressor; lacI; The lac repressor binds to the lac operator to inhibit transcription in E. coli. This inhibition can be relieved by adding lactose or isopropyl-β-D-thiogalactopyranoside (IPTG).
   3975..4563    -  rep_origin     ori: high-copy-number ColE1/pMB1/pBR322/pUC origin of replication
   4734..5594    -  CDS            AmpR: β-lactamase; bla; confers resistance to ampicillin, carbenicillin, and related antibiotics
   5595..5699    -  promoter       AmpR promoter: bla
   5794..5829    +  CDS            rop (fragment): Rop protein, which maintains plasmids at low copy number; rop
   5931..6030    +  misc_feature   bom (fragment): basis of mobility region from pBR322
   6036..6185    -  CDS            lacZα (fragment): LacZα fragment of β-galactosidase; lacZ fragment
   6185..6386    -  CDS            TcR (fragment): tetracycline efflux protein; tet; confers resistance to tetracycline
   6387..6485    +  CDS            env (fragment): murine leukemia virus gPr80 envelope polyprotein precursor; env; proteolytically cleaved into gp70SU and p15TM subunits
   6527..7043    +  LTR            5' LTR: 5' long terminal repeat from murine embryonic stem cell virus
   7107..7448    +  misc_feature   MESV Ψ: packaging signal of murine embryonic stem cell virus
   7515..7931    +  CDS            gag (truncated): truncated Moloney murine leukemia virus (MMLV) gag gene lacking the start codon
>Addgene plasmid #221256 | pMSCV-FKBP-MAVS(pLxIS) | addgene full sequence | sequence record 438998 | Addgene NGS Result
AGATCTGCCACCATGGACTACAAGGACGACGACGACAAGGGCGTTCAAGTAGAAACAATATCTCCAGGAG
ACGGGCGTACATTTCCTAAGCGTGGCCAAACTTGCGTAGTCCATTATACCGGCATGCTGGAGGACGGTAA
GAAGGTCGATAGCTCTAGAGACCGTAACAAACCTTTCAAATTTATGCTGGGGAAACAGGAGGTTATCCGT
GGTTGGGAGGAAGGCGTGGCCCAAATGTCCGTTGGGCAGCGTGCTAAGTTAACCATCTCGCCAGATTACG
CATATGGGGCTACAGGCCATCCTGGGATCATTCCCCCGCATGCGACACTTGTGTTTGATGTAGAGCTGTT
GAAGTTGGAGACGCGGGGAGTTCAAGTCGAAACGATTTCACCAGGTGATGGACGCACCTTTCCTAAACGG
GGACAAACGTGCGTCGTGCATTACACCGGTATGCTGGAAGACGGCAAGAAAGTCGATTCAAGCCGCGATA
GAAATAAACCCTTCAAATTCATGCTTGGAAAACAGGAAGTAATACGCGGATGGGAAGAGGGTGTGGCGCA
AATGTCTGTCGGGCAAAGAGCTAAACTGACAATAAGTCCTGATTACGCGTACGGTGCGACTGGGCACCCT
GGTATCATTCCGCCGCACGCGACACTTGTCTTCGACGTCGAGTTACTTAAGCTTGAGACGCGGGGGGTGC
AGGTAGAGACTATTTCGCCCGGTGACGGAAGAACTTTCCCAAAGCGGGGACAGACCTGTGTTGTCCACTA
CACTGGGATGTTGGAGGATGGTAAGAAAGTTGACTCAAGTCGTGATCGCAACAAACCCTTTAAGTTTATG
CTTGGGAAGCAGGAAGTCATCAGAGGTTGGGAAGAAGGCGTAGCTCAGATGTCAGTGGGACAACGGGCCA
AATTAACCATCAGTCCAGACTACGCCTACGGAGCCACCGGTCACCCAGGGATCATACCACCTCACGCAAC
CTTAGTGTTCGATGTGGAACTTTTAAAGTTAGAGACGCGCGGTGTACAAGTGGAAACAATCAGTCCAGGG
GATGGGAGAACATTCCCCAAAAGAGGCCAGACGTGTGTCGTGCACTATACGGGGATGTTAGAAGATGGGA
AAAAGGTCGATTCGTCACGCGACCGCAACAAACCGTTTAAATTCATGTTGGGAAAGCAGGAGGTGATTCG
CGGCTGGGAGGAAGGTGTGGCACAGATGAGCGTGGGCCAGAGAGCAAAACTGACTATCTCTCCTGATTAT
GCCTACGGCGCGACGGGCCACCCTGGCATAATTCCACCCCACGCTACCCTGGTATTCGATGTCGAGCTTC
TGAAGCTTGAGGGTGCTGGGGCTGGGGCTGAGATGAGCAAGCCAGGTGTGCTGGTATCCCAGTTGGACGA
GCCATTCTCAGCCTGCTCTGTGGACCTTGCCATTAGCCCTAGCAGCTCCTTGGTCTCAGAACCCAACCAT
GGTCCAGAGGAGAATGAGTATTCGTCCTTTAGAATCTGATAAGCGGCCGCGTTTAAACGTCGACGGTATC
GATAAGCTTGATATCGAATTCCGCCCCCCCCCCTAACGTTACTGGCCGAAGCCGCTTGGAATAAGGCCGG
TGTGCGTTTGTCTATATGTTATTTTCCACCATATTGCCGTCTTTTGGCAATGTGAGGGCCCGGAAACCTG
GCCCTGTCTTCTTGACGAGCATTCCTAGGGGTCTTTCCCCTCTCGCCAAAGGAATGCAAGGTCTGTTGAA
TGTCGTGAAGGAAGCAGTTCCTCTGGAAGCTTCTTGAAGACAAACAACGTCTGTAGCGACCCTTTGCAGG
CAGCGGAACCCCCCACCTGGCGACAGGTGCCTCTGCGGCCAAAAGCCACGTGTATAAGATACACCTGCAA
AGGCGGCACAACCCCAGTGCCACGTTGTGAGTTGGATAGTTGTGGAAAGAGTCAAATGGCTCTCCTCAAG
CGTATTCAACAAGGGGCTGAAGGATGCCCAGAAGGTACCCCATTGTATGGGATCTGATCTGGGGCCTCGG
TGCACATGCTTTACATGTGTTTAGTCGAGGTTAAAAAAACGTCTAGGCCCCCCGAACCACGGGGACGTGG
TTTTCCTTTGAAAAACACGATGATAATATGGCCACAACCATGGTGAGCAAGGGCGAGGAGCTGTTCACCG
GGGTGGTGCCCATCCTGGTCGAGCTGGACGGCGACGTAAACGGCCACAAGTTCAGCGTGTCTGGCGAGGG
CGAGGGCGATGCCACCTACGGCAAGCTGACCCTGAAGTTCATCTGCACCACCGGCAAGCTGCCCGTGCCC
TGGCCCACCCTCGTGACCACCCTGACCTACGGCGTGCAGTGCTTCAGCCGCTACCCCGACCACATGAAGC
AGCACGACTTCTTCAAGTCCGCCATGCCCGAAGGCTACGTCCAGGAGCGCACCATCTTCTTCAAGGACGA
CGGCAACTACAAGACCCGCGCCGAGGTGAAGTTCGAGGGCGACACCCTGGTGAACCGCATCGAGCTGAAG
GGCATCGACTTCAAGGAGGACGGCAACATCCTGGGGCACAAGCTGGAGTACAACTACAACAGCCACAACG
TCTATATCATGGCCGACAAGCAGAAGAACGGCATCAAGGCGAACTTCAAGATCCGCCACAACATCGAGGA
CGGCAGCGTGCAGCTCGCCGACCACTACCAGCAGAACACCCCCATCGGCGACGGCCCCGTGCTGCTGCCC
GACAACCACTACCTGAGCACCCAGTCCGCCCTGAGCAAAGACCCCAACGAGAAGCGCGATCACATGGTCC
TGCTGGAGTTCGTGACCGCCGCCGGGATCACTCTCGGCATGGACGAGCTGTACAAGTAATGAATTAATTA
AGAATTCGATAAAATAAAAGATTTTATTTAGTCTCCAGAAAAAGGGGGGAATGAAAGACCCCACCTGTAG
GTTTGGCAAGCTAGCTTAAGTAACGCCATTTTGCAAGGCATGGAAAATACATAACTGAGAATAGAGAAGT
TCAGATCAAGGTTAGGAACAGAGAGACAGCAGAATATGGGCCAAACAGGATATCTGTGGTAAGCAGTTCC
TGCCCCGGCTCAGGGCCAAGAACAGATGGTCCCCAGATGCGGTCCCGCCCTCAGCAGTTTCTAGAGAACC
ATCAGATGTTTCCAGGGTGCCCCAAGGACCTGAAATGACCCTGTGCCTTATTTGAACTAACCAATCAGTT
CGCTTCTCGCTTCTGTTCGCGCGCTTCTGCTCCCCGAGCTCAATAAAAGAGCCCACAACCCCTCACTCGG
CGCGCCAGTCCTCCGATAGACTGCGTCGCCCGGGTACCCGTGTATCCAATAAACCCTCTTGCAGTTGCAT
CCGACTTGTGGTCTCGCTGTTCCTTGGGAGGGTCTCCTCTGAGTGATTGACTACCCGTCAGCGGGGGTCT
TTCATGGGTAACAGTTTCTTGAAGTTGGAGAACAACATTCTGAGGGTAGGAGTCGAATATTAAGTAATCC
TGACTCAATTAGCCACTGTTTTGAATCCACATACTCCAATACTCCTGAAATAGTTCATTATGGACAGCGC
AGAAAGAGCTGGGGAGAATTGTGAAATTGTTATCCGCTCACAATTCCACACAACATACGAGCCGGAAGCA
TAAAGTGTAAAGCCTGGGGTGCCTAATGAGTGAGCTAACTCACATTAATTGCGTTGCGCTCACTGCCCGC
TTTCCAGTCGGGAAACCTGTCGTGCCAGCTGCATTAATGAATCGGCCAACGCGCGGGGAGAGGCGGTTTG
CGTATTGGGCGCTCTTCCGCTTCCTCGCTCACTGACTCGCTGCGCTCGGTCGTTCGGCTGCGGCGAGCGG
TATCAGCTCACTCAAAGGCGGTAATACGGTTATCCACAGAATCAGGGGATAACGCAGGAAAGAACATGTG
AGCAAAAGGCCAGCAAAAGGCCAGGAACCGTAAAAAGGCCGCGTTGCTGGCGTTTTTCCATAGGCTCCGC
CCCCCTGACGAGCATCACAAAAATCGACGCTCAAGTCAGAGGTGGCGAAACCCGACAGGACTATAAAGAT
ACCAGGCGTTTCCCCCTGGAAGCTCCCTCGTGCGCTCTCCTGTTCCGACCCTGCCGCTTACCGGATACCT
GTCCGCCTTTCTCCCTTCGGGAAGCGTGGCGCTTTCTCATAGCTCACGCTGTAGGTATCTCAGTTCGGTG
TAGGTCGTTCGCTCCAAGCTGGGCTGTGTGCACGAACCCCCCGTTCAGCCCGACCGCTGCGCCTTATCCG
GTAACTATCGTCTTGAGTCCAACCCGGTAAGACACGACTTATCGCCACTGGCAGCAGCCACTGGTAACAG
GATTAGCAGAGCGAGGTATGTAGGCGGTGCTACAGAGTTCTTGAAGTGGTGGCCTAACTACGGCTACACT
AGAAGAACAGTATTTGGTATCTGCGCTCTGCTGAAGCCAGTTACCTTCGGAAAAAGAGTTGGTAGCTCTT
GATCCGGCAAACAAACCACCGCTGGTAGCGGTGGTTTTTTTGTTTGCAAGCAGCAGATTACGCGCAGAAA
AAAAGGATCTCAAGAAGATCCTTTGATCTTTTCTACGGGGTCTGACGCTCAGTGGAACGAAAACTCACGT
TAAGGGATTTTGGTCATGAGATTATCAAAAAGGATCTTCACCTAGATCCTTTTAAATTAAAAATGAAGTT
TTAAATCAATCTAAAGTATATATGAGTAAACTTGGTCTGACAGTTACCAATGCTTAATCAGTGAGGCACC
TATCTCAGCGATCTGTCTATTTCGTTCATCCATAGTTGCCTGACTCCCCGTCGTGTAGATAACTACGATA
CGGGAGGGCTTACCATCTGGCCCCAGTGCTGCAATGATACCGCGAGACCCACGCTCACCGGCTCCAGATT
TATCAGCAATAAACCAGCCAGCCGGAAGGGCCGAGCGCAGAAGTGGTCCTGCAACTTTATCCGCCTCCAT
CCAGTCTATTAATTGTTGCCGGGAAGCTAGAGTAAGTAGTTCGCCAGTTAATAGTTTGCGCAACGTTGTT
GCCATTGCTACAGGCATCGTGGTGTCACGCTCGTCGTTTGGTATGGCTTCATTCAGCTCCGGTTCCCAAC
GATCAAGGCGAGTTACATGATCCCCCATGTTGTGCAAAAAAGCGGTTAGCTCCTTCGGTCCTCCGATCGT
TGTCAGAAGTAAGTTGGCCGCAGTGTTATCACTCATGGTTATGGCAGCACTGCATAATTCTCTTACTGTC
ATGCCATCCGTAAGATGCTTTTCTGTGACTGGTGAGTACTCAACCAAGTCATTCTGAGAATAGTGTATGC
GGCGACCGAGTTGCTCTTGCCCGGCGTCAATACGGGATAATACCGCGCCACATAGCAGAACTTTAAAAGT
GCTCATCATTGGAAAACGTTCTTCGGGGCGAAAACTCTCAAGGATCTTACCGCTGTTGAGATCCAGTTCG
ATGTAACCCACTCGTGCACCCAACTGATCTTCAGCATCTTTTACTTTCACCAGCGTTTCTGGGTGAGCAA
AAACAGGAAGGCAAAATGCCGCAAAAAAGGGAATAAGGGCGACACGGAAATGTTGAATACTCATACTCTT
CCTTTTTCAATATTATTGAAGCATTTATCAGGGTTATTGTCTCATGAGCGGATACATATTTGAATGTATT
TAGAAAAATAAACAAATAGGGGTTCCGCGCACATTTCCCCGAAAAGTGCCACCTGACGTCTAAGAAACCA
TTATTATCATGACATTAACCTATAAAAATAGGCGTATCACGAGGCCCTTTCGTCTCGCGCGTTTCGGTGA
TGACGGTGAAAACCTCTGACACATGCAGCTCCCGGAGACGGTCACAGCTTGTCTGTAAGCGGATGCCGGG
AGCAGACAAGCCCGTCAGGGCGCGTCAGCGGGTGTTGGCGGGTGTCGGGGCTGGCTTAACTATGCGGCAT
CAGAGCAGATTGTACTGAGAGTGCACCATATGCGGTGTGAAATACCGCACAGATGCGTAAGGAGAAAATA
CCGCATCAGGCGCCATTCGCCATTCAGGCTGCGCAACTGTTGGGAAGGGCGATCGGTGCGGGCCTCTTCG
CTATTACGCCAGCTGGCGAAAGGGGGATGTGCTGCAAGGCGATTAAGTTGGGTAACGCCAGGGTTTTCCC
AGTCACGACGTTGTAAAACGACGGCGCAAGGAATGGTGCATGCAAGGAGATGGCGCCCAACAGTCCCCCG
GCCACGGGGCCTGCCACCATACCCACGCCGAAACAAGCGCTCATGAGCCCGAAGTGGCGAGCCCGATCTT
CCCCATCGGTGATGTCGGCGATATAGGCGCCAGCAACCGCACCTGTGGCGCCGGTGATGCCGGCCACGAT
GCGTCCGGCGTAGAGGCGATTAGTCCAATTTGTTAAAGACAGGATATCAGTGGTCCAGGCTCTAGTTTTG
ACTCAACAATATCACCAGCTGAAGCCTATAGAGTACGAGCCATAGATAAAATAAAAGATTTTATTTAGTC
TCCAGAAAAAGGGGGGAATGAAAGACCCCACCTGTAGGTTTGGCAAGCTAGCTTAAGTAACGCCATTTTG
CAAGGCATGGAAAATACATAACTGAGAATAGAGAAGTTCAGATCAAGGTTAGGAACAGAGAGACAGCAGA
ATATGGGCCAAACAGGATATCTGTGGTAAGCAGTTCCTGCCCCGGCTCAGGGCCAAGAACAGATGGTCCC
CAGATGCGGTCCCGCCCTCAGCAGTTTCTAGAGAACCATCAGATGTTTCCAGGGTGCCCCAAGGACCTGA
AATGACCCTGTGCCTTATTTGAACTAACCAATCAGTTCGCTTCTCGCTTCTGTTCGCGCGCTTCTGCTCC
CCGAGCTCAATAAAAGAGCCCACAACCCCTCACTCGGCGCGCCAGTCCTCCGATAGACTGCGTCGCCCGG
GTACCCGTATTCCCAATAAAGCCTCTTGCTGTTTGCATCCGAATCGTGGACTCGCTGATCCTTGGGAGGG
TCTCCTCAGATTGATTGACTGCCCACCTCGGGGGTCTTTCATTTGGAGGTTCCACCGAGATTTGGAGACC
CCTGCCCAGGGACCACCGACCCCCCCGCCGGGAGGTAAGCTGGCCAGCGGTCGTTTCGTGTCTGTCTCTG
TCTTTGTGCGTGTTTGTGCCGGCATCTAATGTTTGCGCCTGCGTCTGTACTAGTTAGCTAACTAGCTCTG
TATCTGGCGGACCCGTGGTGGAACTGACGAGTTCTGAACACCCGGCCGCAACCCTGGGAGACGTCCCAGG
GACTTTGGGGGCCGTTTTTGTGGCCCGACCTGAGGAAGGGAGTCGATGTGGAATCCGACCCCGTCAGGAT
ATGTGGTTCTGGTAGGAGACGAGAACCTAAAACAGTTCCCGCCTCCGTCTGAATTTTTGCTTTCGGTTTG
GAACCGAAGCCGCGCGTCTTGTCTGCTGCAGCGCTGCAGCATCGTTCTGTGTTGTCTCTGTCTGACTGTG
TTTCTGTATTTGTCTGAAAATTAGGGCCAGACTGTTACCACTCCCTTAAGTTTGACCTTAGGTCACTGGA
AAGATGTCGAGCGGATCGCTCACAACCAGTCGGTAGATGTCAAGAAGAGACGTTGGGTTACCTTCTGCTC
TGCAGAATGGCCAACCTTTAACGTCGGATGGCCGCGAGACGGCACCTTTAACCGAGACCTCATCACCCAG
GTTAAGATCAAGGTCTTTTCACCTGGCCCGCATGGACACCCAGACCAGGTCCCCTACATCGTGACCTGGG
AAGCCTTGGCTTTTGACCCCCCTCCCTGGGTCAAGCCCTTTGTACACCCTAAGCCTCCGCCTCCTCTTCC
TCCATCCGCCCCGTCTCTCCCCCTTGAACCTCCTCGTTCGACCCCGCCTCGATCCTCCCTTTATCCAGCC
CTCACTCCTTCTCTAGGCGCCGGAATT
